>Addgene plasmid #55777 | CFP(159-238)-gamma-2 in pcDNAI/Amp | depositor full sequence | sequence record 115196 | CFP(159-238)-gamma-2 in pcDNAI/Amp sequence 5242 bps
GGCGTAATCTGCTGCTTGCAAACAAAAAAACCACCGCTACCAGCGGTGGTTTGTTTGCCGGATCAAGAGC
TACCAACTCTTTTTCCGAAGGTAACTGGCTTCAGCAGAGCGCAGATACCAAATACTGTCCTTCTAGTGTA
GCCGTAGTTAGGCCACCACTTCAAGAACTCTGTAGCACCGCCTACATACCTCGCTCTGCTAATCCTGTTA
CCAGTGGCTGCTGCCAGTGGCGATAAGTCGTGTCTTACCGGGTTGGACTCAAGACGATAGTTACCGGATA
AGGCGCAGCGGTCGGGCTGAACGGGGGGTTCGTGCACACAGCCCAGCTTGGAGCGAACGACCTACACCGA
ACTGAGATACCTACAGCGTGAGCATTGAGAAAGCGCCACGCTTCCCGAAGGGAGAAAGGCGGACAGGTAT
CCGGTAAGCGGCAGGGTCGGAACAGGAGAGCGCACGAGGGAGCTTCCAGGGGGAAACGCCTGGTATCTTT
ATAGTCCTGTCGGGTTTCGCCACCTCTGACTTGAGCGTCGATTTTTGTGATGCTCGTCAGGGGGGCGGAG
CCTATGGAAAAACGCCAGCAACGCAAGCTAGCTTCTAGCTAGAAATTGTAAACGTTAATATTTTGTTAAA
ATTCGCGTTAAATTTTTGTTAAATCAGCTCATTTTTTAACCAATAGGCCGAAATCGGCAAAATCCCTTAT
AAATCAAAAGAATAGCCCGAGATAGGGT
[37 nt withheld, positions 729-765]
AAAGAACGTGGACTCCAACGTCAAAGGGCGAAAAACCGTCTATCAGGGCGATGGCC
[115 nt withheld, positions 822-936]
G
[144 nt withheld, positions 938-1081]
ACCGTATAACGTGCTTTCCTCGTTG
[64 nt withheld, positions 1107-1170]
CTGGATTACCAAAGGGCCTCGTGATACGCCTATTTTTATAGGTTAATGTCATGATAATAATGGTTTCTTA
GACGTCAGGTGGCACTTTTCGGGGAAATGTGCGCGGAACCCCTATTTGTTTATTTTTCTAAATACATTCA
AATATGTATCCGCTCATGAGACAATAACCCTGATAAATGCTTCAATAATATTGAAAAAGGAAGAGTATGA
GTATTCAACATTTCCGTGTCGCCCTTATTCCCTTTTTTGCGGCATTTTGCCTTCCTGTTTTTGCTCACCC
AGAAACGCTGGTGAAAGTAAAAGATGCTGAAGATCAGTTGGGTGCACGAGTGGGTTACATCGAACTGGAT
CTCAACAGCGGTAAGATCCTTGAGAGTTTTCGCCCCGAAGAACGTTTTCCAATGATGAGCACTTTTAAAG
TTCTGCTATGTGGCGCGGTATTATCCCGTGTTGACGCCGGGCAAGAGCAACTCGGTCGCCGCATACACTA
TTCTCAGAATGACTTGGTTGAGTACTCACCAGTCACAGAAAAGCATCTTACGGATGGCATGACAGTAAGA
GAATTATGCAGTGCTGCCATAACCATGAGTGATAACACTGCGGCCAACTTACTTCTGACAACGATCGGAG
GACCGAAGGAGCTAACCGCTTTTTTGCACAACATGGGGGATCATGTAACTCGCCTTGATCGTTGGGAACC
GGAGCTGAATGAAGCCATACCAAACGACGAGCGTGACACCACGATGCCTGCAGCAATGGCAACAACGTTG
CGCAAACTATTAACTGGCGAACTACTTACTCTAGCTTCCCGGCAACAATTAATAGACTGGATGGAGGCGG
ATAAAGTTGCAGGACCACTTCTGCGCTCGGCCCTTCCGGCTGGCTGGTTTATTGCTGATAAATCTGGAGC
CGGTGAGCGTGGGTCTCGCGGTATCATTGCAGCACTGGGGCCAGATGGTAAGCCCTCCCGTATCGTAGTT
ATCTACACGACGGGGAGTCAGGCAACTATGGATGAACGAAATAGACAGATCGCTGAGATAGGTGCCTCAC
TGATTAAGCATTGGTAACTGTCAGACCAAGTTTACTCATATATACTTTAGATTGATTTAAAACTTCATTT
TTAATTTCTCTAGCGCGTTGACATTGATTATTGACTAGTTATTAATAGTAATCAATTACGGGGTCATTAG
TTCATAGCCCATATATGGAGTTCCGCGTTACATAACTTACGGTAAATGGCCCGCCTGGCTGACCGCCCAA
CGACCCCCGCCCATTGACGTCAATAATGACGTATGTTCCCATAGTAACGCCAATAGGGACTTTCCATTGA
CGTCAATGGGTGGACTATTTACGGTAAACTGCCCACTTGGCAGTACATCAAGTGTATCATATGCCAAGTA
CGCCCCCTATTGACGTCAATGACGGTAAATGGCCCGCCTGGCATTATGCCCAGTACATGACCTTATGGGA
CTTTCCTACTTGGCAGTACATCTACGTATTAGTCATCGCTATTACCATGGTGATGCGGTTTTGGCAGTAC
ATCAATGGGCGTGGATAGCGGTTTGACTCACGGGGATTTCCAAGTCTCCACCCCATTGACGTCAATGGGA
GTTTGTTTTGGCACCAAAATCAACGGGACTTTCCAAAATGTCGTAACAACTCCGCCCCATTGACGCAAAT
GGGCGGTAGGCGTGTACGGTGGGAGGTCTATATAAGCAGAGCTCTCTGGCTAACTAGAGAACCCACTGCT
TACTGGCTTATCGAAATTAATACGACTCACTATAGGGAGACCCAAGCTTGGTACCGAGCTCGGATCCGCC
ACCATGGGCAAGAACGGCATCAAGGCCCACTTCAAGATCCGCCACAACATCGAGGACGGCAGCGTGCAGC
TCGCCGACCACTACCAGCAGAACACCCCCATCGGCGACGGCCCCGTGCTGCTGCCCGACAACCACTACCT
GAGCACCCAGTCCGCCCTGAGCAAAGACCCCAACGAGAAGCGCGATCACATGGTCCTGCTGGAGTTCGTG
ACCGCCGCCGGGATCACTCTCGGCATGGACGAGCTGTACAAGAGATCC
[213 nt withheld, positions 3249-3461]
TAAAGATCTATCACACTGGCGGCCGCTCGAGCATGCATCTAGAGGGCCCTATTCTATAGTGTCACCTAAA
TGCTAGAGGATCTTTGTGAAGGAACCTTACTTCTGTGGTGTGACATAATTGGACAAACTACCTACAGAGA
TTTAAAGCTCTAAGGTAAATATAAAATTTTTAAGTGTATAATGTGTTAAACTACTGATTCTAATTGTTTG
TGTATTTTAGATTCCAACCTATGGAACTGATGAATGGGAGCAGTGGTGGAATGCCTTTAATGAGGAAAAC
CTGTTTTGCTCAGAAGAAATGCCATCTAGTGATGATGAGGCTACTGCTGACTCTCAACATTCTACTCCTC
CAAAAAAGAAGAGAAAGGTAGAAGACCCCAAGGACTTTCCTTCAGAATTGCTAAGTTTTTTGAGTCATGC
TGTGTTTAGTAATAGAACTCTTGCTTGCTTTGCTATTTACACCACAAAGGAAAAAGCTGCACTGCTATAC
AAGAAAATTATGGAAAAATATTTGATGTATAGTGCCTTGACTAGAGATCATAATCAGCCATACCACATTT
GTAGAGGTTTTACTTGCTTTAAAAAACCTCCCACACCTCCCCCTGAACCTGAAACATAAAATGAATGCAA
TTGTTGTTGTTAACTTGTTTATTGCAGCTTATAATGGTTACAAATAAAGCAATAGCATCACAAATTTCAC
AAATAAAGCATTTTTTTCACTGCATTCTAGTTGTGGTTTGTCCAAACTCATCAATGTATCTTATCATGTC
TGGATCATCCCGCCATGGTATCAACGCCATATTTCTATTTACAGTAGGGACCTCTTCGTTGTGTAGGTAC
CGCTGTATTCCTAGGGAAATAGTAGAGGCACCTTGAACTGTCTGCATCAGCCATATAGCCCCCGCTGTTC
GACTTACAAACACAGGCACAGTACTGACAAACCCATACACCTCCTCTGAAATACCCATAGTTGCTAGGGC
TGTCTCCGAACTCATTACACCCTCCAAAGTCAGAGCTGTAATTTCGCCATCAAGGGCAGCGAGGGCTTCT
CCAGATAAAATAGCTTCTGCCGAGAGTCCCGTAAGGGTAGACACTTCAGCTAATCCCTCGATGAGGTCTA
CTAGAATAGTCAGTGCGGCTCCCATTTTGAAAATTCACTTACTTGATCAGCTTCAGAAGATGGCGGAGGG
CCTCCAACACAGTAATTTTCCTCCCGACTCTTAAAATAGAAAATGTCAAGTCAGTTAAGCAGGAAGTGGA
CTAACTGACGCAGCTGGCCGTGCGACATCCTCTTTTAATTAGTTGCTAGGCAACGCCCTCCAGAGGGCGT
GTGGTTTTGCAAGAGGAAGCAAAAGCCTCTCCACCCAGGCCTAGAATGTTTCCACCCAATCATTACTATG
ACAACAGCTGTTTTTTTTAGTATTAAGCAGAGGCCGGGGACCCCTGGGCCCGCTTACTCTGGAGAAAAAG
AAGAGAGGCATTGTAGAGGCTTCCAGAGGCAACTTGTCAAAACAGGACTGCTTCTATTTCTGTCACACTG
TCTGGCCCTGTCACAAGGTCCAGCACCTCCATACCCCCTTTAATAAGCAGTTTGGGAACGGGTGCGGGTC
TTACTCCGCCCATCCCGCCCCTAACTCCGCCCAGTTCCGCCCATTCTCCGCCCCATGGCTGACTAATTTT
TTTTATTTATGCAGAGGCCGAGGCCGCCTCGGCCTCTGAGCTATTCCAGAAGTAGTGAGGAGGCTTTTTT
GGAGGCCTAGGCTTTTGCAAAAAGCTAATTC
Features (pLannotate 1.2.2; 21 found; start..end, strand, type, name):
      2..570     +  rep_origin     ori: high-copy-number ColE1/pMB1/pBR322/pUC origin of replication
    603..1061    -  rep_origin     f1 ori (sequence partly withheld): f1 bacteriophage origin of replication; arrow indicates direction of (+) strand synthesis
   1049..1170    -  CDS            M13 gene IV (fragment) (sequence partly withheld): pIV; IV; phage assembly
   1272..1376    +  promoter       AmpR promoter: bla
   1377..2237    +  CDS            AmpR: β-lactamase; bla; confers resistance to ampicillin, carbenicillin, and related antibiotics
   2310..2689    +  enhancer       CMV enhancer: human cytomegalovirus immediate early enhancer
   2690..2893    +  promoter       CMV promoter: human cytomegalovirus (CMV) immediate early promoter
   2889..2922    +  LTR            5' LTR (truncated) (fragment): truncated 5' long terminal repeat (LTR) from HIV-1
   2938..2956    +  promoter       T7 promoter: promoter for bacteriophage T7 RNA polymerase
   3000..3242    +  CDS            CFP (fragment): cyan variant of GFP mammalian codon-optimized
   3249..3461    +  CDS            GNG2 (sequence withheld): GBG2_BOVIN - Experimental evidence at protein level: Swiss-Prot protein existence level 1. Guanine nucleotide-binding proteins (G proteins) are involved as a modulator or transducer in various transmembrane signaling systems. The beta and gamma chains are required for the GTPase activity, for replacement of GDP by GTP, and for G protein-effector interaction. From Bos taurus (Bovine).
   3514..3532    -  promoter       SP6 promoter: promoter for bacteriophage SP6 RNA polymerase
   3540..3614    +  CDS            small t antigen (fragment): SV40 (simian virus 40) small t antigen
   3616..3681    +  intron         small t intron: SV40 (simian virus 40) small t antigen intron
   3811..3831    +  CDS            SV40 NLS: nuclear localization signal of SV40 (simian virus 40) large T antigen
   3838..3972    +  CDS            LT_POVHA (fragment): Protein inferred from homology: Swiss-Prot protein existence level 3. Isoform large T antigen is a key early protein essential for both driving viral replication and inducing cellular transformation. Plays a role in viral genome replication by driving entry of quiescent cells into the cell cycle and by autoregulating the synthesis of viral early mRNA. Displays highly oncogenic activities by corrupting the host cellular checkpoint mechanisms that guard cell division and the transcription, replication, and repair of DNA. Participates in the modulation of cellular gene expression preceeding viral
   3997..4080    +  CDS            large T antigen (fragment): large T antigen from SV40 (simian virus 40)
   4103..4237    +  polyA_signal   SV40 poly(A) signal: SV40 polyadenylation signal
   4238..4606    -  CDS            VP2_POVMA (fragment): Experimental evidence at protein level: Swiss-Prot protein existence level 1. [Isoform VP3]: structural protein that resides within the core of the capsid surrounded by 72 VP1 pentamers. Following virus endocytosis and trafficking to the endoplasmic reticulum, VP2 and VP3 form oligomers and integrate into the endoplasmic reticulum membrane. Heterooligomer VP2-VP3 may create a viroporin for transporting the viral genome across the endoplasmic reticulum membrane to the cytoplasm. Nuclear entry of the viral DNA involves the selective exposure and importin recognition of VP2 or Vp3 nuclear localiz
   4974..5072    -  CDS            VP1_POVMP (fragment): Experimental evidence at protein level: Swiss-Prot protein existence level 1. Forms an icosahedral capsid with a T=7 symmetry and a 40 nm diameter. The capsid is composed of 72 pentamers linked to each other by disulfide bonds and associated with VP2 or VP3 proteins. Interacts with terminal alpha(2,3)-linked sialic acids on the cell surface to provide virion attachment to target cell. This attachment induces virion internalization predominantly through caveolin-mediated endocytosis. Once attached, the virion is internalized by caveolin- mediated endocytosis and traffics to the endoplasmic reti
   5083..5218    +  rep_origin     SV40 ori: SV40 origin of replication
