[The description below was written by a language model from this plasmid's Addgene catalogue record and pLannotate feature annotations shown in this document.]
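Description:
CFP(159-238)-gamma-2 in pcDNAI/Amp is a 5.2 kb mammalian expression plasmid built on the Invitrogen pcDNAI/Amp backbone, modified by adding a BglII site to the polylinker 3' of the BamHI site. It is maintained in E. coli at high copy through a ColE1/pUC-type origin and selected with ampicillin via the bla gene. An f1 origin is also present. The annotated SV40 origin should allow episomal replication in cells that supply large T antigen. The scattered polyomavirus and SV40 coding fragments flagged by the annotation software appear to be non-functional backbone remnants rather than expressed genes.

The payload is a bimolecular fluorescence complementation half. A C-terminal fragment of cyan fluorescent protein (residues 159-238, carrying an Asn-164 to His substitution) is fused through a short Arg-Ser linker to the amino terminus of the G protein gamma-2 subunit (GNG2). The catalogue lists the gamma-2 sequence as human, whereas the automated annotation matched it best to the bovine protein entry. Expression is driven by the CMV immediate-early enhancer and promoter, and the transcript is processed using the SV40 small t intron and SV40 polyadenylation signal downstream. T7 and SP6 promoters flank the insert and serve as sequencing primer sites.

On its own the CFP fragment is not fluorescent. When co-expressed with a G beta subunit fused to an N-terminal fragment of mCerulean, CFP or YFP, association of beta and gamma brings the two halves together and a fluorescent signal is produced. This lets specific beta-gamma dimers be detected and localised in living cells, and the associated study used the approach to examine G beta-5 complex formation, function and targeting.
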