Addgene plasmid #55777: CFP(159-238)-gamma-2 in pcDNAI/Amp
Purpose: A C-terminal CFP fragment was fused to Ggamma-2. When co-expressed with an N-terminal mCerulean, CFP, or YFP fragment fused to a Gbeta subunit with which it interacts a fluorescent signal is produced.
Depositing lab: Catherine Berlot. Publication: Live cell analysis of G protein beta5 complex formation, function, and targeting. Yost EA, Mervine SM, Sabo JL, Hynes TR, Berlot CH. Mol Pharmacol. 2007 Oct;72(4):812-25. Epub 2007 Jun 27. 10.1124/mol.107.038075 PubMed 17596375.
Backbone
  Vector backbone: pcDNAI/Amp
  Backbone manufacturer: Invitrogen
  Backbone size w/o insert (bp): 4800
  Total vector size (bp): 5242
  Modifications to backbone: A BglII site was introduced into the polylinker of pcDNAI/Amp 3' to the BamHI site.
  Vector type: Mammalian Expression
Growth in bacteria
  Bacterial resistance: Ampicillin, 100 μg/mL
  Growth temperature: 37°C
  Growth strain: DH10B
  Copy number: High Copy
Gene/Insert
  Gene/Insert name: CFP(159-238)-gamma-2 (alt name: GNG2)
  Species: H. sapiens (human); Aequorea victoria
  Insert size (bp): 442
  Mutation: CFP(159-238) includes a substitution of His for Asn-164. Ggamma-2 was amplified by PCR, which added a BamHI site and a linker sequence (Arg-Ser) to the 5' end and a 3' BglII site. Cloning into the BglII site of CFP(159-238) destroyed the BamHI site.
  Entrez Gene: GNG2 (a.k.a. HG3F1)
  Promoter: CMV
  Tag / fusion protein: CFP(159-238) was fused to the amino terminus of Ggamma-2. (N terminal on insert)
  Cloning method: Restriction Enzyme; 5′ cloning site BamHI (not destroyed); 3′ cloning site BglII (not destroyed)
  Sequencing primers: 5′ T7; 3′ SP6
Resource information
  A portion of this plasmid was derived from a plasmid made by: pECFP was purchased from Clontech. Gamma-2 cDNA was obtained from Janet Robishaw, Weis Center for Research, Geisinger Clinic, Danville, PA.
Terms and licenses: Academic/Nonprofit Terms; Industry Terms: Not Available to Industry
How to cite: CFP(159-238)-gamma-2 in pcDNAI/Amp was a gift from Catherine Berlot (Addgene plasmid # 55777 ; http://n2t.net/addgene:55777 ; RRID:Addgene_55777)
