>Addgene plasmid #55777 | CFP(159-238)-gamma-2 in pcDNAI/Amp | addgene partial sequence | sequence record 119341 | CMV-F 5'-CGCAAATGGGCGGTAGGCGTG-3'
GAGCTCTCTGGCTAACTAGAGAACCCACTGCTTACTGGCTTATCGAAATTAATACGACTCACTATAGGGA
GACCCAAGCTTGGTACCGAGCTCGGATCCGCCACCATGGGCAAGAACGGCATCAAGGCCCACTTCAAGAT
CCGCCACAACATCGAGGACGGCAGCGTGCAGCTCGCCGACCACTACCAGCAGAACACCCCCATCGGCGAC
GGCCCCGTGCTGCTGCCCGACAACCACTACCTGAGCACCCAGTCCGCCCTGAGCAAAGACCCCAACGAGA
AGCGCGATCACATGGTCCTGCTGGAGTTCGTGACCGCCGCCGGGATCACTCTCGGCATGGACGAGCTGTA
CAAGAGATCC
[213 nt withheld, positions 361-573]
TAAAGATCTATCACACTGGCGGCCGCTCGAGCATGCATCTAGAGGGCCCTATTCTATAGTGTCACCTAAA
TGCTAGAGGATCTTTGTGAAGGAACCTTACTTCTGTGGTGTGACATAATTGGACAAACTACCTACAGAGA
TTTAAAGCTCTAAAGGTAAATATA
